Addgene plasmid #36102: YFP Gamma 2
Depositing lab: Narasimhan Gautam. Depositing organization: Washington University in Saint Louis. Publication: A family of G protein betagamma subunits translocate reversibly from the plasma membrane to endomembranes on receptor activation. Saini DK, Kalyanaraman V, Chisari M, Gautam N. J Biol Chem. 2007 Aug 17;282(33):24099-108. Epub 2007 Jun 20. 10.1074/jbc.M701191200 PubMed 17581822.
Backbone
  Vector backbone: pcDNA3.1
  Backbone manufacturer: Invitrogen
  Backbone size w/o insert (bp): 5428
  Total vector size (bp): 6362
  Vector type: Mammalian Expression
  Selectable markers: Neomycin (select with G418)
Growth in bacteria
  Bacterial resistance: Ampicillin, 100 μg/mL
  Growth temperature: 37°C
  Growth strain: DH5alpha
  Copy number: High Copy
Gene/Insert
  Gene/Insert name: G protein subunit Gamma 2 (alt name: Gng2)
  Species: B. taurus (bovine)
  Insert size (bp): 216
  GenBank ID: NM_174072
  Entrez Gene: GNG2 (a.k.a. HG3F1)
  Promoter: CMV
  Tag / fusion protein: YFP (N terminal on backbone)
  Cloning method: Restriction Enzyme; 5′ cloning site SpeI (not destroyed); 3′ cloning site EcoRI (not destroyed)
  Sequencing primers: 5′ T7; 3′ BGH reverse primer
Terms and licenses: Academic/Nonprofit Terms; Industry Terms: Not Available to Industry
How to cite: YFP Gamma 2 was a gift from Narasimhan Gautam (Addgene plasmid # 36102 ; http://n2t.net/addgene:36102 ; RRID:Addgene_36102)
