[The description below was written by a language model from this plasmid's Addgene catalogue record.]
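Description:
YFP Gamma 2 is a mammalian expression plasmid built on the pcDNA3.1 backbone, carrying the bovine G protein gamma 2 subunit (GNG2) fused at its N terminus to yellow fluorescent protein. The total construct is recorded as about 6.4 kb, of which the gamma 2 coding insert accounts for 216 bp, cloned between SpeI and EcoRI sites that both remain intact. It is maintained in E. coli as a high-copy plasmid under ampicillin selection, and it carries a neomycin resistance marker so that transfected mammalian cells can be selected with G418 to derive stable lines.

Expression of the fusion is driven by the CMV promoter, which gives strong constitutive transcription in most mammalian cell types. The listed sequencing primers (T7 on the 5′ side and BGH reverse on the 3′ side) flank the expression cassette, consistent with the standard pcDNA3.1 layout. Placing YFP at the N terminus leaves the C terminus of the gamma subunit free; this is generally important for G protein gamma subunits because their C-terminal motif is lipid-modified to anchor the beta-gamma complex to membranes.

The associated work concerns the reversible translocation of G protein beta-gamma complexes from the plasma membrane to endomembranes following receptor activation, so the construct is suited to live-cell fluorescence imaging of gamma 2 localization and movement and to comparison with other tagged gamma subunit types. No feature table was supplied, so details beyond the catalogue fields, such as the linker between YFP and gamma 2 or the particular YFP variant, are not stated.
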