>Addgene plasmid #36102 | YFP Gamma 2 | depositor partial sequence | sequence record 44730 | backbone only
GACGGATCGGGAGATCTCCCGATCCCCTATGGTGCACTCTCAGTACAATCTGCTCTGATGCCGCATAGTT
AAGCCAGTATCTGCTCCCTGCTTGTGTGTTGGAGGTCGCTGAGTAGTGCGCGAGCAAAATTTAAGCTACA
ACAAGGCAAGGCTTGACCGACAATTGCATGAAGAATCTGCTTAGGGTTAGGCGTTTTGCGCTGCTTCGCG
ATGTACGGGCCAGATATACGCGTTGACATTGATTATTGACTAGTTATTAATAGTAATCAATTACGGGGTC
ATTAGTTCATAGCCCATATATGGAGTTCCGCGTTACATAACTTACGGTAAATGGCCCGCCTGGCTGACCG
CCCAACGACCCCCGCCCATTGACGTCAATAATGACGTATGTTCCCATAGTAACGCCAATAGGGACTTTCC
ATTGACGTCAATGGGTGGAGTATTTACGGTAAACTGCCCACTTGGCAGTACATCAAGTGTATCATATGCC
AAGTACGCCCCCTATTGACGTCAATGACGGTAAATGGCCCGCCTGGCATTATGCCCAGTACATGACCTTA
TGGGACTTTCCTACTTGGCAGTACATCTACGTATTAGTCATCGCTATTACCATGGTGATGCGGTTTTGGC
AGTACATCAATGGGCGTGGATAGCGGTTTGACTCACGGGGATTTCCAAGTCTCCACCCCATTGACGTCAA
TGGGAGTTTGTTTTGGCACCAAAATCAACGGGACTTTCCAAAATGTCGTAACAACTCCGCCCCATTGACG
CAAATGGGCGGTAGGCGTGTACGGTGGGAGGTCTATATAAGCAGAGCTCTCTGGCTAACTAGAGAACCCA
CTGCTTACTGGCTTATCGAAATTAATACGACTCACTATAGGGAGACCCAAGCTGGCTAGCGTTTAAACTT
AAGCTTGGTACCGAGCTCGGATCCACTAGTCCAGTGTGGTGGAATTCTGCAGATATCCAGCACAGTGGCG
GCCGCTCGAGTCTAGAGGGCCCGTTTAAACCCGCTGATCAGCCTCGACTGTGCCTTCTAGTTGCCAGCCA
TCTGTTGTTTGCCCCTCCCCCGTGCCTTCCTTGACCCTGGAAGGTGCCACTCCCACTGTCCTTTCCTAAT
AAAATGAGGAAATTGCATCGCATTGTCTGAGTAGGTGTCATTCTATTCTGGGGGGTGGGGTGGGGCAGGA
CAGCAAGGGGGAGGATTGGGAAGACAATAGCAGGCATGCTGGGGATGCGGTGGGCTCTATGGCTTCTGAG
GCGGAAAGAACCAGCTGGGGCTCTAGGGGGTATCCCC
[124 nt withheld, positions 1298-1421]
C
[91 nt withheld, positions 1423-1513]
A
[49 nt withheld, positions 1515-1563]
CCTTTGACGTTGGAGTCCACGTTCTTT
[37 nt withheld, positions 1591-1627]
ACCCTATCTCGGTCTATTCTTTTGATTTATAAGGGATTTTGCCGATTTCGGCCTATTGGTTAAAAAATGA
GCTGATTTAACAAAAATTTAACGCGAATTAATTCTGTGGAATGTGTGTCAGTTAGGGTGTGGAAAGTCCC
CAGGCTCCCCAGCAGGCAGAAGTATGCAAAGCATGCATCTCAATTAGTCAGCAACCAGGTGTGGAAAGTC
CCCAGGCTCCCCAGCAGGCAGAAGTATGCAAAGCATGCATCTCAATTAGTCAGCAACCATAGTCCCGCCC
CTAACTCCGCCCATCCCGCCCCTAACTCCGCCCAGTTCCGCCCATTCTCCGCCCCATGGCTGACTAATTT
TTTTTATTTATGCAGAGGCCGAGGCCGCCTCTGCCTCTGAGCTATTCCAGAAGTAGTGAGGAGGCTTTTT
TGGAGGCCTAGGCTTTTGCAAAAAGCTCCCGGGAGCTTGTATATCCATTTTCGGATCTGATCAAGAGACA
GGATGAGGATCGTTTCGCATGATTGAACAAGATGGATTGCACGCAGGTTCTCCGGCCGCTTGGGTGGAGA
GGCTATTCGGCTATGACTGGGCACAACAGACAATCGGCTGCTCTGATGCCGCCGTGTTCCGGCTGTCAGC
GCAGGGGCGCCCGGTTCTTTTTGTCAAGACCGACCTGTCCGGTGCCCTGAATGAACTGCAGGACGAGGCA
GCGCGGCTATCGTGGCTGGCCACGACGGGCGTTCCTTGCGCAGCTGTGCTCGACGTTGTCACTGAAGCGG
GAAGGGACTGGCTGCTATTGGGCGAAGTGCCGGGGCAGGATCTCCTGTCATCTCACCTTGCTCCTGCCGA
GAAAGTATCCATCATGGCTGATGCAATGCGGCGGCTGCATACGCTTGATCCGGCTACCTGCCCATTCGAC
CACCAAGCGAAACATCGCATCGAGCGAGCACGTACTCGGATGGAAGCCGGTCTTGTCGATCAGGATGATC
TGGACGAAGAGCATCAGGGGCTCGCGCCAGCCGAACTGTTCGCCAGGCTCAAGGCGCGCATGCCCGACGG
CGAGGATCTCGTCGTGACCCATGGCGATGCCTGCTTGCCGAATATCATGGTGGAAAATGGCCGCTTTTCT
GGATTCATCGACTGTGGCCGGCTGGGTGTGGCGGACCGCTATCAGGACATAGCGTTGGCTACCCGTGATA
TTGCTGAAGAGCTTGGCGGCGAATGGGCTGACCGCTTCCTCGTGCTTTACGGTATCGCCGCTCCCGATTC
GCAGCGCATCGCCTTCTATCGCCTTCTTGACGAGTTCTTCTGAGCGGGACTCTGGGGTTCGAAATGACCG
ACCAAGCGACGCCCAACCTGCCATCACGAGATTTCGATTCCACCGCCGCCTTCTATGAAAGGTTGGGCTT
CGGAATCGTTTTCCGGGACGCCGGCTGGATGATCCTCCAGCGCGGGGATCTCATGCTGGAGTTCTTCGCC
CACCCCAACTTGTTTATTGCAGCTTATAATGGTTACAAATAAAGCAATAGCATCACAAATTTCACAAATA
AAGCATTTTTTTCACTGCATTCTAGTTGTGGTTTGTCCAAACTCATCAATGTATCTTATCATGTCTGTAT
ACCGTCGACCTCTAGCTAGAGCTTGGCGTAATCATGGTCATAGCTGTTTCCTGTGTGAAATTGTTATCCG
CTCACAATTCCACACAACATACGAGCCGGAAGCATAAAGTGTAAAGCCTGGGGTGCCTAATGAGTGAGCT
AACTCACATTAATTGCGTTGCGCTCACTGCCCGCTTTCCAGTCGGGAAACCTGTCGTGCCAGCTGCATTA
ATGAATCGGCCAACGCGCGGGGAGAGGCGGTTTGCGTATTGGGCGCTCTTCCGCTTCCTCGCTCACTGAC
TCGCTGCGCTCGGTCGTTCGGCTGCGGCGAGCGGTATCAGCTCACTCAAAGGCGGTAATACGGTTATCCA
CAGAATCAGGGGATAACGCAGGAAAGAACATGTGAGCAAAAGGCCAGCAAAAGGCCAGGAACCGTAAAAA
GGCCGCGTTGCTGGCGTTTTTCCATAGGCTCCGCCCCCCTGACGAGCATCACAAAAATCGACGCTCAAGT
CAGAGGTGGCGAAACCCGACAGGACTATAAAGATACCAGGCGTTTCCCCCTGGAAGCTCCCTCGTGCGCT
CTCCTGTTCCGACCCTGCCGCTTACCGGATACCTGTCCGCCTTTCTCCCTTCGGGAAGCGTGGCGCTTTC
TCATAGCTCACGCTGTAGGTATCTCAGTTCGGTGTAGGTCGTTCGCTCCAAGCTGGGCTGTGTGCACGAA
CCCCCCGTTCAGCCCGACCGCTGCGCCTTATCCGGTAACTATCGTCTTGAGTCCAACCCGGTAAGACACG
ACTTATCGCCACTGGCAGCAGCCACTGGTAACAGGATTAGCAGAGCGAGGTATGTAGGCGGTGCTACAGA
GTTCTTGAAGTGGTGGCCTAACTACGGCTACACTAGAAGAACAGTATTTGGTATCTGCGCTCTGCTGAAG
CCAGTTACCTTCGGAAAAAGAGTTGGTAGCTCTTGATCCGGCAAACAAACCACCGCTGGTAGCGGTTTTT
TTGTTTGCAAGCAGCAGATTACGCGCAGAAAAAAAGGATCTCAAGAAGATCCTTTGATCTTTTCTACGGG
GTCTGACGCTCAGTGGAACGAAAACTCACGTTAAGGGATTTTGGTCATGAGATTATCAAAAAGGATCTTC
ACCTAGATCCTTTTAAATTAAAAATGAAGTTTTAAATCAATCTAAAGTATATATGAGTAAACTTGGTCTG
ACAGTTACCAATGCTTAATCAGTGAGGCACCTATCTCAGCGATCTGTCTATTTCGTTCATCCATAGTTGC
CTGACTCCCCGTCGTGTAGATAACTACGATACGGGAGGGCTTACCATCTGGCCCCAGTGCTGCAATGATA
CCGCGAGACCCACGCTCACCGGCTCCAGATTTATCAGCAATAAACCAGCCAGCCGGAAGGGCCGAGCGCA
GAAGTGGTCCTGCAACTTTATCCGCCTCCATCCAGTCTATTAATTGTTGCCGGGAAGCTAGAGTAAGTAG
TTCGCCAGTTAATAGTTTGCGCAACGTTGTTGCCATTGCTACAGGCATCGTGGTGTCACGCTCGTCGTTT
GGTATGGCTTCATTCAGCTCCGGTTCCCAACGATCAAGGCGAGTTACATGATCCCCCATGTTGTGCAAAA
AAGCGGTTAGCTCCTTCGGTCCTCCGATCGTTGTCAGAAGTAAGTTGGCCGCAGTGTTATCACTCATGGT
TATGGCAGCACTGCATAATTCTCTTACTGTCATGCCATCCGTAAGATGCTTTTCTGTGACTGGTGAGTAC
TCAACCAAGTCATTCTGAGAATAGTGTATGCGGCGACCGAGTTGCTCTTGCCCGGCGTCAATACGGGATA
ATACCGCGCCACATAGCAGAACTTTAAAAGTGCTCATCATTGGAAAACGTTCTTCGGGGCGAAAACTCTC
AAGGATCTTACCGCTGTTGAGATCCAGTTCGATGTAACCCACTCGTGCACCCAACTGATCTTCAGCATCT
TTTACTTTCACCAGCGTTTCTGGGTGAGCAAAAACAGGAAGGCAAAATGCCGCAAAAAAGGGAATAAGGG
CGACACGGAAATGTTGAATACTCATACTCTTCCTTTTTCAATATTATTGAAGCATTTATCAGGGTTATTG
TCTCATGAGCGGATACATATTTGAATGTATTTAGAAAAATAAACAAATAGGGGTTCCGCGCACATTTCCC
CGAAAAGTGCCACCTGACGTC
