>Addgene plasmid #36102 | YFP Gamma 2 | addgene partial sequence | sequence record 46061 | BGH-Rev 5'-TAGAAGGCACAGTCGAGG-3'
CTCTAGACTCGAGCGGCCGCCACTGTGCTGGATATCTGCAGAATTCTTA
[213 nt withheld, positions 50-262]
ACTAGTTTTGTATAGTTCATCCATGCCATGTGTAATCCCAGCAGCTGTTACAAACTCAAGAAGGACCATG
TGGTCTCTCTTTTCGTTGGGATCTTTCGAAAGCTTAGATTGATAGGACAGGTAATGGTTGTCTGGTAAAA
GGACAGGGCCATCGCCAATTGGAGTATTTTGTTGATAATGGTCTGCTAGTTGAACGCTTCCATCTTCAAT
GTTGTGTCTAATTTTGAAGTTAACTTTGATTCCATTCTTTTGTTTGTCTGCCATGATGTATACATTGTGT
GAGTTATAGTTGTACTCCAATTTGTGTCCAAGAATGTTTCCATCTTCTTTAAAATCAATACCTTTTAACT
CGATTCTATTAACAAGGGTATCACCTTCAAACTTGACTTCAGCACGTGTCTTGTAGTTCCCGTCATCTTT
GAAAAATATAGTTCTTTCCTGTACATAACCTTCGGGCATGGCACTCTTGAAAAAGTCATGCTGTTTCATA
TGATCTGGGTATCTTGCAAAGCACATAAGACCATAACCGAAAGTAGTGACAAGTGTTGGCCATGGAACAG
GTAGTTTTCCAGTAGTGCAAATAAATTTAAGGGTAAGTTTTCCGTATGTTGCATCACCTTCACCCTCTCC
ACTGACAGAAAATTTGTGCCCATTAACATCACCATCTAATTCAACAAGAATTGGGACAACTCCAGTGAAA
AGTTCTTCTCCTTTACTCATGGNTCCGANCTCGGTACCAAGCTTAAGTTTAAACGCTAGCCAGCT
